Addgene plasmid #152996: p2T-CMV-evoAmax-BlastR
Purpose: C-to-T base editor
Depositing lab: David Liu. Depositing organization: Broad Institute. Publication: Determinants of Base Editing Outcomes from Target Library Analysis and Machine Learning. Arbab M, Shen MW, Mok B, Wilson C, Matuszek Z, Cassa CA, Liu DR. Cell. 2020 Jun 9. pii: S0092-8674(20)30632-2. doi: 10.1016/j.cell.2020.05.037. PubMed 32533916.
Backbone
  Vector backbone: p2T-CMV-BlastR
  Vector type: Mammalian Expression, CRISPR
Growth in bacteria
  Bacterial resistance: Ampicillin, 100 μg/mL
  Growth temperature: 37°C
  Growth strain: DH5alpha
  Copy number: Unknown
Gene/Insert
  Gene/Insert name: evoA-nSpCas9-UGI-UGI
  Species: Synthetic
  Promoter: CMV
  Cloning method: Unknown
Terms and licenses: Academic/Nonprofit Terms; Industry Terms: Not Available to Industry
How to cite: p2T-CMV-evoAmax-BlastR was a gift from David Liu (Addgene plasmid # 152996 ; http://n2t.net/addgene:152996 ; RRID:Addgene_152996)
