[The description below was written by a language model from this plasmid's Addgene catalogue record and pLannotate feature annotations shown in this document.]
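Description:
p2T-CMV-evoAmax-BlastR is a mammalian expression plasmid of about 10.5 kb encoding a CRISPR cytosine (C-to-T) base editor, built on the p2T-CMV-BlastR backbone. It is propagated in E. coli through a high-copy ColE1/pUC-type origin and selected with ampicillin via the β-lactamase gene. The "2T" in the name hints at Tol2 transposon arms for genomic integration, but neither the catalogue fields nor the feature table annotate such elements, so this cannot be confirmed from the record.

The payload is a single synthetic fusion, evoA-nSpCas9-UGI-UGI, driven by the human CMV immediate-early enhancer and promoter (which span the numbering origin of the sequence) and terminated by the bGH polyadenylation signal. A T7 promoter sits just upstream of the coding region. The N-terminal deaminase domain is annotated as rat APOBEC1; "evoA" presumably denotes an evolved variant of it, though the specific mutations are not given. It is followed by Streptococcus pyogenes Cas9, annotated in two contiguous segments, with the D10A change in the first. This is consistent with a nickase that cuts only the non-edited strand. The insert name indicates two copies of the phage PBS2 uracil glycosylase inhibitor, although the annotation detects only one; UGI blocks uracil excision and so favours retention of the C-to-U intermediate as a T.

A separate, oppositely oriented cassette places the blasticidin S deaminase gene under tandem SV40 and EM7 promoters with an SV40 poly(A) signal, allowing blasticidin selection of transfected cells. The plasmid carries no guide RNA cassette, so a guide must be supplied separately. It was deposited with a study of base editing outcomes that used target libraries and machine learning.
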