Features (pLannotate 1.2.2; 24 found; start..end, strand, type, name):
     48..66      +  promoter       T7 promoter: promoter for bacteriophage T7 RNA polymerase
    137..820     +  CDS            Apobec1: ABEC1_RAT - Experimental evidence at protein level: Swiss-Prot protein existence level 1. Catalytic component of the apolipoprotein B mRNA editing enzyme complex which is responsible for the postranscriptional editing of a CAA codon for Gln to a UAA codon for stop in the APOB mRNA. May also play a role in the epigenetic regulation of gene expression by participating in DNA demethylation. From Rattus norvegicus (Rat).
    917..2518    +  CDS            dCas9(N): N-terminal portion of catalytically inactive Streptococcus pyogenes dCas9 carrying the D10A mutation (Zetsche et al., 2015)
   2519..5013    +  CDS            Cas9(C) (fragment): C-terminal portion of Streptococcus pyogenes Cas9 (Zetsche et al., 2015)
   5327..5575    +  CDS            UGI: UNGI_BPPB2 - Experimental evidence at protein level: Swiss-Prot protein existence level 1. This protein binds specifically and reversibly to the host uracil-DNA glycosylase, preventing removal of uracil residues from PBS2 DNA by the host uracil-excision repair system. From Bacillus phage PBS2 (Bacteriophage PBS2).
   5693..5917    +  polyA_signal   bGH poly(A) signal: bovine growth hormone polyadenylation signal
   5921..5942    +  promoter       SV40 promoter (fragment): SV40 enhancer and early promoter
   5947..5963    +  misc_feature   MCS (fragment): pBluescript multiple cloning site
   6012..6028    -  protein_bind   lac operator: The lac repressor binds to the lac operator to inhibit transcription in E. coli. This inhibition can be relieved by adding lactose or isopropyl-β-D-thiogalactopyranoside (IPTG). lac repressor encoded by lacI
   6036..6066    -  promoter       lac promoter: promoter for the E. coli lac operon
   6081..6102    -  protein_bind   CAP binding site: CAP binding activates transcription in the presence of cAMP. E. coli catabolite activator protein
   6115..6207    -  CDS            lacI (fragment): lac repressor; lacI; The lac repressor binds to the lac operator to inhibit transcription in E. coli. This inhibition can be relieved by adding lactose or isopropyl-β-D-thiogalactopyranoside (IPTG).
   6219..6340    -  polyA_signal   SV40 poly(A) signal: SV40 polyadenylation signal
   6335..6460    -  CDS            ble (fragment): BLE_KLEPN - Experimental evidence at protein level: Swiss-Prot protein existence level 1. Binding protein with a strong affinity to the bleomycin family of antibiotics. Binds to CL990; an antimitotic-antibiotic compound. From Klebsiella pneumoniae.
   6470..6497    -  CDS            BleoR (fragment): antibiotic-binding protein; Sh ble from Streptoalloteichus hindustanus; confers resistance to bleomycin, phleomycin, and Zeocin™
   6498..6896    -  CDS            BSD: blasticidin S deaminase; Aspergillus terreus BSD; confers resistance to blasticidin
   6915..6962    -  promoter       EM7 promoter: synthetic bacterial promoter&nbsp
   7010..7339    -  promoter       SV40 promoter: SV40 enhancer and early promoter
   7723..8311    -  rep_origin     ori: high-copy-number ColE1/pMB1/pBR322/pUC origin of replication
   8482..9342    -  CDS            AmpR: β-lactamase; bla; confers resistance to ampicillin, carbenicillin, and related antibiotics
   9343..9447    -  promoter       AmpR promoter: bla
   9518..9562    -  misc_feature   bom (fragment): basis of mobility region from pBR322
   9895..10274   +  enhancer       CMV enhancer: human cytomegalovirus immediate early enhancer
  10275..6       +  promoter       CMV promoter (across the origin): human cytomegalovirus (CMV) immediate early promoter
>Addgene plasmid #152996 | p2T-CMV-evoAmax-BlastR | addgene full sequence | sequence record 308861 | Addgene NGS Result
AGAGCTGGTTTAGTGAACCGTCAGATCCGCTAGAGATCCGCGGCCGCTAATACGACTCACTATAGGGAGA
GCCGCCACCATGAAACGGACAGCCGACGGAAGCGAGTTCGAGTCACCAAAGAAGAAGCGGAAAGTCAGTT
CAAAGACTGGGCCTGTCGCCGTCGATCCAACCCTGCGCCGCCGGATTGAACCTCACGAGTTTGAAGTGTT
CTTTGACCCCCGGGAGCTGAGAAAGGAGACATGCCTGCTGTACGAGATCAACTGGGGAGGCAGGCACTCC
ATCTGGAGGCACACCTCTCAGAACACAAATAAGCACGTGGAGGTGAACTTCATCGAGAAGTTTACCACAG
AGCGGTACTTCTGCCCCAATACCAGATGTAGCATCACATGGTTTCTGAGCTGGTCCCCTTGCGGAGAGTG
TAGCAGGGCCATCACCGAGTTCCTGTCCAGATATCCAAATGTGACACTGTTTATCTACATCGCCAGGCTG
TATCACCTGGCAAACCCAAGGAATAGGCAGGGCCTGCGCGATCTGATCAGCTCCGGCGTGACCATCCAGA
TCATGACAGAGCAGGAGTCCGGCTACTGCTGGCACAACTTCGTGAATTATTCTCCTAGCAACGAGTCCCA
CTGGCCTAGGTACCCACACCTGTGGGTGCGCCTGTACGTGCTGGAGCTGTATTGCATCATCCTGGGCCTG
CCCCCTTGTCTGAATATCCTGCGGAGAAAGCAGAGCCAGCTGACCTCCTTTACAATCGCCCTGCAGTCTT
GTCACTATCAGAGGCTGCCACCCCACATCCTGTGGGCCACAGGCCTGAAGTCTGGCGGATCTAGCGGAGG
ATCCTCTGGCAGCGAGACACCAGGAACAAGCGAGTCAGCAACACCAGAGAGCAGTGGCGGCAGCAGCGGC
GGCAGCGACAAGAAGTACAGCATCGGCCTGGCCATCGGCACCAACTCTGTGGGCTGGGCCGTGATCACCG
ACGAGTACAAGGTGCCCAGCAAGAAATTCAAGGTGCTGGGCAACACCGACCGGCACAGCATCAAGAAGAA
CCTGATCGGAGCCCTGCTGTTCGACAGCGGCGAAACAGCCGAGGCCACCCGGCTGAAGAGAACCGCCAGA
AGAAGATACACCAGACGGAAGAACCGGATCTGCTATCTGCAAGAGATCTTCAGCAACGAGATGGCCAAGG
TGGACGACAGCTTCTTCCACAGACTGGAAGAGTCCTTCCTGGTGGAAGAGGATAAGAAGCACGAGCGGCA
CCCCATCTTCGGCAACATCGTGGACGAGGTGGCCTACCACGAGAAGTACCCCACCATCTACCACCTGAGA
AAGAAACTGGTGGACAGCACCGACAAGGCCGACCTGCGGCTGATCTATCTGGCCCTGGCCCACATGATCA
AGTTCCGGGGCCACTTCCTGATCGAGGGCGACCTGAACCCCGACAACAGCGACGTGGACAAGCTGTTCAT
CCAGCTGGTGCAGACCTACAACCAGCTGTTCGAGGAAAACCCCATCAACGCCAGCGGCGTGGACGCCAAG
GCCATCCTGTCTGCCAGACTGAGCAAGAGCAGACGGCTGGAAAATCTGATCGCCCAGCTGCCCGGCGAGA
AGAAGAATGGCCTGTTCGGAAACCTGATTGCCCTGAGCCTGGGCCTGACCCCCAACTTCAAGAGCAACTT
CGACCTGGCCGAGGATGCCAAACTGCAGCTGAGCAAGGACACCTACGACGACGACCTGGACAACCTGCTG
GCCCAGATCGGCGACCAGTACGCCGACCTGTTTCTGGCCGCCAAGAACCTGTCCGACGCCATCCTGCTGA
GCGACATCCTGAGAGTGAACACCGAGATCACCAAGGCCCCCCTGAGCGCCTCTATGATCAAGAGATACGA
CGAGCACCACCAGGACCTGACCCTGCTGAAAGCTCTCGTGCGGCAGCAGCTGCCTGAGAAGTACAAAGAG
ATTTTCTTCGACCAGAGCAAGAACGGCTACGCCGGCTACATTGACGGCGGAGCCAGCCAGGAAGAGTTCT
ACAAGTTCATCAAGCCCATCCTGGAAAAGATGGACGGCACCGAGGAACTGCTCGTGAAGCTGAACAGAGA
GGACCTGCTGCGGAAGCAGCGGACCTTCGACAACGGCAGCATCCCCCACCAGATCCACCTGGGAGAGCTG
CACGCCATTCTGCGGCGGCAGGAAGATTTTTACCCATTCCTGAAGGACAACCGGGAAAAGATCGAGAAGA
TCCTGACCTTCCGCATCCCCTACTACGTGGGCCCTCTGGCCAGGGGAAACAGCAGATTCGCCTGGATGAC
CAGAAAGAGCGAGGAAACCATCACCCCCTGGAACTTCGAGGAAGTGGTGGACAAGGGCGCTTCCGCCCAG
AGCTTCATCGAGCGGATGACCAACTTCGATAAGAACCTGCCCAACGAGAAGGTGCTGCCCAAGCACAGCC
TGCTGTACGAGTACTTCACCGTGTATAACGAGCTGACCAAAGTGAAATACGTGACCGAGGGAATGAGAAA
GCCCGCCTTCCTGAGCGGCGAGCAGAAAAAGGCCATCGTGGACCTGCTGTTCAAGACCAACCGGAAAGTG
ACCGTGAAGCAGCTGAAAGAGGACTACTTCAAGAAAATCGAGTGCTTCGACTCCGTGGAAATCTCCGGCG
TGGAAGATCGGTTCAACGCCTCCCTGGGCACATACCACGATCTGCTGAAAATTATCAAGGACAAGGACTT
CCTGGACAATGAGGAAAACGAGGACATTCTGGAAGATATCGTGCTGACCCTGACACTGTTTGAGGACAGA
GAGATGATCGAGGAACGGCTGAAAACCTATGCCCACCTGTTCGACGACAAAGTGATGAAGCAGCTGAAGC
GGCGGAGATACACCGGCTGGGGCAGGCTGAGCCGGAAGCTGATCAACGGCATCCGGGACAAGCAGTCCGG
CAAGACAATCCTGGATTTCCTGAAGTCCGACGGCTTCGCCAACAGAAACTTCATGCAGCTGATCCACGAC
GACAGCCTGACCTTTAAAGAGGACATCCAGAAAGCCCAGGTGTCCGGCCAGGGCGATAGCCTGCACGAGC
ACATTGCCAATCTGGCCGGCAGCCCCGCCATTAAGAAGGGCATCCTGCAGACAGTGAAGGTGGTGGACGA
GCTCGTGAAAGTGATGGGCCGGCACAAGCCCGAGAACATCGTGATCGAAATGGCCAGAGAGAACCAGACC
ACCCAGAAGGGACAGAAGAACAGCCGCGAGAGAATGAAGCGGATCGAAGAGGGCATCAAAGAGCTGGGCA
GCCAGATCCTGAAAGAACACCCCGTGGAAAACACCCAGCTGCAGAACGAGAAGCTGTACCTGTACTACCT
GCAGAATGGGCGGGATATGTACGTGGACCAGGAACTGGACATCAACCGGCTGTCCGACTACGATGTGGAC
CATATCGTGCCTCAGAGCTTTCTGAAGGACGACTCCATCGACAACAAGGTGCTGACCAGAAGCGACAAGA
ACCGGGGCAAGAGCGACAACGTGCCCTCCGAAGAGGTCGTGAAGAAGATGAAGAACTACTGGCGGCAGCT
GCTGAACGCCAAGCTGATTACCCAGAGAAAGTTCGACAATCTGACCAAGGCCGAGAGAGGCGGCCTGAGC
GAACTGGATAAGGCCGGCTTCATCAAGAGACAGCTGGTGGAAACCCGGCAGATCACAAAGCACGTGGCAC
AGATCCTGGACTCCCGGATGAACACTAAGTACGACGAGAATGACAAGCTGATCCGGGAAGTGAAAGTGAT
CACCCTGAAGTCCAAGCTGGTGTCCGATTTCCGGAAGGATTTCCAGTTTTACAAAGTGCGCGAGATCAAC
AACTACCACCACGCCCACGACGCCTACCTGAACGCCGTCGTGGGAACCGCCCTGATCAAAAAGTACCCTA
AGCTGGAAAGCGAGTTCGTGTACGGCGACTACAAGGTGTACGACGTGCGGAAGATGATCGCCAAGAGCGA
GCAGGAAATCGGCAAGGCTACCGCCAAGTACTTCTTCTACAGCAACATCATGAACTTTTTCAAGACCGAG
ATTACCCTGGCCAACGGCGAGATCCGGAAGCGGCCTCTGATCGAGACAAACGGCGAAACCGGGGAGATCG
TGTGGGATAAGGGCCGGGATTTTGCCACCGTGCGGAAAGTGCTGAGCATGCCCCAAGTGAATATCGTGAA
AAAGACCGAGGTGCAGACAGGCGGCTTCAGCAAAGAGTCTATCCTGCCCAAGAGGAACAGCGATAAGCTG
ATCGCCAGAAAGAAGGACTGGGACCCTAAGAAGTACGGCGGCTTCGACAGCCCCACCGTGGCCTATTCTG
TGCTGGTGGTGGCCAAAGTGGAAAAGGGCAAGTCCAAGAAACTGAAGAGTGTGAAAGAGCTGCTGGGGAT
CACCATCATGGAAAGAAGCAGCTTCGAGAAGAATCCCATCGACTTTCTGGAAGCCAAGGGCTACAAAGAA
GTGAAAAAGGACCTGATCATCAAGCTGCCTAAGTACTCCCTGTTCGAGCTGGAAAACGGCCGGAAGAGAA
TGCTGGCCTCTGCCGGCGAACTGCAGAAGGGAAACGAACTGGCCCTGCCCTCCAAATATGTGAACTTCCT
GTACCTGGCCAGCCACTATGAGAAGCTGAAGGGCTCCCCCGAGGATAATGAGCAGAAACAGCTGTTTGTG
GAACAGCACAAGCACTACCTGGACGAGATCATCGAGCAGATCAGCGAGTTCTCCAAGAGAGTGATCCTGG
CCGACGCTAATCTGGACAAAGTGCTGTCCGCCTACAACAAGCACCGGGATAAGCCCATCAGAGAGCAGGC
CGAGAATATCATCCACCTGTTTACCCTGACCAATCTGGGAGCCCCTGCCGCCTTCAAGTACTTTGACACC
ACCATCGACCGGAAGAGGTACACCAGCACCAAAGAGGTGCTGGACGCCACCCTGATCCACCAGAGCATCA
CCGGCCTGTACGAGACACGGATCGACCTGTCTCAGCTGGGAGGTGACAGCGGCGGGAGCGGCGGGAGCGG
GGGGAGCACTAATCTGAGCGACATCATTGAGAAGGAGACTGGGAAACAGCTGGTCATTCAGGAGTCCATC
CTGATGCTGCCTGAGGAGGTGGAGGAAGTGATCGGCAACAAGCCAGAGTCTGACATCCTGGTGCACACCG
CCTACGACGAGTCCACAGATGAGAATGTGATGCTGCTGACCTCTGACGCCCCCGAGTATAAGCCTTGGGC
CCTGGTCATCCAGGATTCTAACGGCGAGAATAAGATCAAGATGCTGAGCGGAGGATCCGGAGGATCTGGA
GGCAGCACCAACCTGTCTGACATCATCGAGAAGGAGACAGGCAAGCAGCTGGTCATCCAGGAGAGCATCC
TGATGCTGCCCGAAGAAGTCGAAGAAGTGATCGGAAACAAGCCTGAGAGCGATATCCTGGTCCATACCGC
CTACGACGAGAGTACCGACGAAAATGTGATGCTGCTGACATCCGACGCCCCAGAGTATAAGCCCTGGGCT
CTGGTCATCCAGGATTCCAACGGAGAGAACAAAATCAAAATGCTGTCTGGCGGCTCAAAAAGAACCGCCG
ACGGCAGCGAATTCGAGCCCAAGAAGAAGAGGAAAGTCTAACCGGTCATCATCACCATCACCATTGAGTT
TAAACCCGCTGATCAGCCTCGACTGTGCCTTCTAGTTGCCAGCCATCTGTTGTTTGCCCCTCCCCCGTGC
CTTCCTTGACCCTGGAAGGTGCCACTCCCACTGTCCTTTCCTAATAAAATGAGGAAATTGCATCGCATTG
TCTGAGTAGGTGTCATTCTATTCTGGGGGGTGGGGTGGGGCAGGACAGCAAGGGGGAGGATTGGGAAGAC
AATAGCAGGCATGCTGGGGATGCGGTGGGCTCTATGGCTTCTGAGGCGGAAAGAACCAGCTGGGGCTCGA
TACCGTCGACCTCTAGCTAGAGCTTGGCGTAATCATGGTCATAGCTGTTTCCTGTGTGAAATTGTTATCC
GCTCACAATTCCACACAACATACGAGCCGGAAGCATAAAGTGTAAAGCCTAGGGTGCCTAATGAGTGAGC
TAACTCACATTAATTGCGTTGCGCTCACTGCCCGCTTTCCAGTCGGGAAACCTGTCGTGCCAGCTGCATT
AATGAATCGGCCAACGCGCGGGGAGAGGCGGTTTGCGTATTGGGCGCTACAGACATGATAAGATACATTG
ATGAGTTTGGACAAACCACAACTAGAATGCAGTGAAAAAAATGCTTTATTTGTGAAATTTGTGATGCTAT
TGCTTTATTTGTAACCATTATAAGCTGCAATAAACAAGTTGGGGTGGGCGAAGAACTCCAGCATGAGATC
CCCGCGCTGGAGGATCATCCAGCCGGCGTCCCGGAAAACGATTCCGAAGCCCAACCTTTCATAGAAGGCG
GCGGTGGAATCGAAATCTCGTAGCACGTGTCAGTCCTGCTCCTCGGCCACGAAGTGCTTAGCCCTCCCAC
ACATAACCAGAGGGCAGCAATTCACGAATCCCAACTGCCGTCGGCTGTCCATCACTGTCCTTCACTATGG
CTTTGATCCCAGGATGCAGATCGAGAAGCACCTGTCGGCACCGTCCGCAGGGGCTCAAGATGCCCCTGTT
CTCATTTCCGATCGCGACGATACAAGTCAGGTTGCCAGCTGCCGCAGCAGCAGCAGTGCCCAGCACCACG
AGTTCTGCACAAGGTCCCCCAGTAAAATGATATACATTGACACCAGTGAAGATGCGGCCGTCGCTAGAGA
GAGCTGCGCTGGCGACGCTGTAGTCTTCAGAGATGGGGATGCTGTTGATTGTAGCCGTTGCTCTTTCAAT
GAGGGTGGATTCTTCTTGAGACAAAGGCTTGGCCATGGTTTAGTTCCTCACCTTGTCGTATTATACTATG
CCGATATACTATGCCGATGATTAATTGTCAACACGTGCTGATCAGATCCGAAAATGGATATACAAGCTCC
CGGGAGCTTTTTGCAAAAGCCTAGGCCTCCAAAAAAGCCTCCTCACTACTTCTGGAATAGCTCAGAGGCA
GAGGCGGCCTCGGCCTCTGCATAAATAAAAAAAATTAGTCAGCCATGGGGCGGAGAATGGGCGGAACTGG
GCGGAGTTAGGGGCGGGATGGGCGGAGTTAGGGGCGGGACTATGGTTGCTGACTAATTGAGATGCATGCT
TTGCATACTTCTGCCTGCTGGGGAGCCTGGGGACTTTCCACACCTGGTTGCTGACTAATTGAGATGCATG
CTTTGCATACTTCTGCCTGCTGGGGAGCCTGGGGACTTTCCACACCCTAACTGACACACATTCCACAGAA
TTCACTGACTCGCTGCGCTCGGTCGTTCGGCTGCGGCGAGCGGTATCAGCTCACTCAAAGGCGGTAATAC
GGTTATCCACAGAATCAGGGGATAACGCAGGAAAGAACATGTAAGTGATCTCCAAAAAATAAGTACTTTT
TGACTGTAAATAAAATTGTAAGGAGTAAAAAGTACTTTTTTTTCTAAAAAAATGTAATTAAGTAAAAGTA
AAAGTATTGATTTTTAATTGTACTCAAGTAAAGTAAAAATCCCCAAAAATAATACTTAAGTACAGTAATC
AAGTAAAATTACTCAAGTACTTTACACCTCTGCATGTGAGCAAAAGGCCAGCAAAAGGCCAGGAACCGTA
AAAAGGCCGCGTTGCTGGCGTTTTTCCATAGGCTCCGCCCCCCTGACGAGCATCACAAAAATCGACGCTC
AAGTCAGAGGTGGCGAAACCCGACAGGACTATAAAGATACCAGGCGTTTCCCCCTGGAAGCTCCCTCGTG
CGCTCTCCTGTTCCGACCCTGCCGCTTACCGGATACCTGTCCGCCTTTCTCCCTTCGGGAAGCGTGGCGC
TTTCTCATAGCTCACGCTGTAGGTATCTCAGTTCGGTGTAGGTCGTTCGCTCCAAGCTGGGCTGTGTGCA
CGAACCCCCCGTTCAGCCCGACCGCTGCGCCTTATCCGGTAACTATCGTCTTGAGTCCAACCCGGTAAGA
CACGACTTATCGCCACTGGCAGCAGCCACTGGTAACAGGATTAGCAGAGCGAGGTATGTAGGCGGTGCTA
CAGAGTTCTTGAAGTGGTGGCCTAACTACGGCTACACTAGAAGAACAGTATTTGGTATCTGCGCTCTGCT
GAAGCCAGTTACCTTCGGAAAAAGAGTTGGTAGCTCTTGATCCGGCAAACAAACCACCGCTGGTAGCGGT
GGTTTTTTTGTTTGCAAGCAGCAGATTACGCGCAGAAAAAAAGGATCTCAAGAAGATCCTTTGATCTTTT
CTACGGGGTCTGACACTCAGTGGAACGAAAACTCACGTTAAGGGATTTTGGTCATGAGATTATCAAAAAG
GATCTTCACCTAGATCCTTTTAAATTAAAAATGAAGTTTTAAATCAATCTAAAGTATATATGAGTAAACT
TGGTCTGACAGTTACCAATGCTTAATCAGTGAGGCACCTATCTCAGCGATCTGTCTATTTCGTTCATCCA
TAGTTGCCTGACTCCCCGTCGTGTAGATAACTACGATACGGGAGGGCTTACCATCTGGCCCCAGTGCTGC
AATGATACCGCGGGACCCACGCTCACCGGCTCCAGATTTATCAGCAATAAACCAGCCAGCCGGAAGGGCC
GAGCGCAGAAGTGGTCCTGCAACTTTATCCGCCTCCATCCAGTCTATTAATTGTTGCCGGGAAGCTAGAG
TAAGTAGTTCGCCAGTTAATAGTTTGCGCAACGTTGTTGCCATTGCTACAGGCATCGTGGTGTCACGCTC
GTCGTTTGGTATGGCTTCATTCAGCTCCGGTTCCCAACGATCAAGGCGAGTTACATGATCCCCCATGTTG
TGCAAAAAAGCGGTTAGCTCCTTCGGTCCTCCGATCGTTGTCAGAAGTAAGTTGGCCGCAGTGTTATCAC
TCATGGTTATGGCAGCACTGCATAATTCTCTTACTGTCATGCCATCCGTAAGATGCTTTTCTGTGACTGG
TGAGTACTCAACCAAGTCATTCTGAGAATAGTGTATGCGGCGACCGAGTTGCTCTTGCCCGGCGTCAATA
CGGGATAATACCGCGCCACATAGCAGAACTTTAAAAGTGCTCATCATTGGAAAACGTTCTTCGGGGCGAA
AACTCTCAAGGATCTTACCGCTGTTGAGATCCAGTTCGATGTAACCCACTCGTGCACCCAACTGATCTTC
AGCATCTTTTACTTTCACCAGCGTTTCTGGGTGAGCAAAAACAGGAAGGCAAAATGCCGCAAAAAAGGGA
ATAAGGGCGACACGGAAATGTTGAATACTCATACTCTTCCTTTTTCAATATTATTGAAGCATTTATCAGG
GTTATTGTCTCATGAGCGGATACATATTTGAATGTATTTAGAAAAATAAACAAATAGGGGTTCCGCGCAC
ATTTCCCCGAAAAGTGCCACCTGACGTCGACGGATCGGGAGATCGATCTCCCGATCCCCTAAGGTCGACT
CTCAGTACAATCTGCTCTGATGCCGCATAGTTAAGCCAGTATCTGCTCCCTGCTTGTGTGTTGGAGGTCG
CTGAGTAGTGCGCGAGCAAAATTTAAGCTACAACAAGGCAAGGCTTGACCGACAATTGCATGAAGAATCT
GCTTAGGGTTAGGCGTTTTGCGCTGCTTCGCGATGTACGGGCCAGATATACGCGGGTACCGGCATATGGT
TCTTGACAGAGGTGTAAAAAGTACTCAAAAATTTTACTCAAGTGAAAGTACAAGTACTTAGGGAAAATTT
TACTCAATTAAAAGTAAAAGTATCTGGCTAGAATCTTACTTGAGTAAAAGTAAAAAAGTACTCCATTAAA
ATTGTACTTGAGTATTAACGCGTTGACATTGATTATTGACTAGTTATTAATAGTAATCAATTACGGGGTC
ATTAGTTCATAGCCCATATATGGAGTTCCGCGTTACATAACTTACGGTAAATGGCCCGCCTGGCTGACCG
CCCAACGACCCCCGCCCATTGACGTCAATAATGACGTATGTTCCCATAGTAACGCCAATAGGGACTTTCC
ATTGACGTCAATGGGTGGAGTATTTACGGTAAACTGCCCACTTGGCAGTACATCAAGTGTATCATATGCC
AAGTACGCCCCCTATTGACGTCAATGACGGTAAATGGCCCGCCTGGCATTATGCCCAGTACATGACCTTA
TGGGACTTTCCTACTTGGCAGTACATCTACGTATTAGTCATCGCTATTACCATGGTGATGCGGTTTTGGC
AGTACATCAATGGGCGTGGATAGCGGTTTGACTCACGGGGATTTCCAAGTCTCCACCCCATTGACGTCAA
TGGGAGTTTGTTTTGGCACCAAAATCAACGGGACTTTCCAAAATGTCGTAACAACTCCGCCCCATTGACG
CAAATGGGCGGTAGGCGTGTACGGTGGGAGGTCTATATAAGC
